Addgene plasmid #59132: pOTTC588 - pAAV c-fos Nuc-iRFP
Purpose: An AAV vector that expresses nuclear localized iRFP under control of the c-fos promoter.
Depositing lab: Brandon Harvey. Depositing organization: National Institute on Drug Abuse (NIDA). Publication: Near-infrared fluorescent protein iRFP713 as a reporter protein for optogenetic vectors, a transgenic Cre-reporter rat, and other neuronal studies. Richie CT, Whitaker LR, Whitaker KW, Necarsulmer J, Baldwin HA, Zhang Y, Fortuno L, Hinkle JJ, Koivula P, Henderson MJ, Sun W, Wang K, Smith JC, Pickel J, Ji N, Hope BT, Harvey BK. J Neurosci Methods. 2017 Jun 1;284:1-14. doi: 10.1016/j.jneumeth.2017.03.020. Epub 2017 Apr 2. PubMed 28380331.
Backbone
  Vector backbone: pOTTC475
  Backbone manufacturer: OTTC/NIDA
  Vector type: Mammalian Expression, AAV
Growth in bacteria
  Bacterial resistance: Ampicillin, 100 μg/mL
  Growth temperature: 30°C
  Growth strain: NEB Stable
  Copy number: Low Copy
Gene/Insert
  Gene/Insert name: Nuclear-localized Infrared Fluorescent Protein (alt name: iRFP713)
  Promoter: mFos
  Tag / fusion protein: 3xNLS (C terminal on insert)
  Cloning method: Ligation Independent Cloning
  Sequencing primers: 5′ mFos prom F1098 AGGACTTGTCTGAGCGCGTG; 3′ WPRE R1
Terms and licenses: Academic/Nonprofit Terms; Industry Terms: Not Available to Industry
How to cite: pOTTC588 - pAAV c-fos Nuc-iRFP was a gift from Brandon Harvey (Addgene plasmid # 59132 ; http://n2t.net/addgene:59132 ; RRID:Addgene_59132)
