[The description below was written by a language model from this plasmid's Addgene catalogue record and pLannotate feature annotations shown in this document.]
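Description:
pOTTC588 - pAAV c-fos Nuc-iRFP is an adeno-associated virus transfer plasmid built on the pOTTC475 backbone and intended for packaging into recombinant AAV for mammalian, principally neuronal, expression. It is maintained in bacteria through a ColE1/pUC-type origin and selected with ampicillin via the bla gene and its promoter. The backbone also carries an f1/M13 phage origin and small remnants of the pBR322 bom and rop regions. Although the annotated origin is a high-copy type, the catalogue lists the plasmid as low copy and specifies a recombination-deficient strain, which is common for constructs with repeat-prone AAV ITRs.

Between two AAV2 inverted terminal repeats, which provide the signals for genome replication and encapsidation, sits a single expression cassette. The mouse c-fos (mFos) promoter drives iRFP713, a near-infrared fluorescent protein derived from a Rhodopseudomonas palustris bacteriophytochrome that needs biliverdin as a cofactor. The annotation also detects a short fragment of the Fos coding sequence upstream of the reporter, suggesting that the promoter fragment extends into the start of the Fos gene. A C-terminal 3xNLS tag concentrates the signal in the nucleus, although the feature tables pick out only one SV40 NLS copy. A WPRE enhances transcript stability and expression, and a human growth hormone polyadenylation signal terminates the transcript.

Because c-fos is an immediate-early gene, the reporter is expected to mark recently activated cells with a nuclear near-infrared label. The depositor sequence (6,786 nt) shows an intact left ITR, whereas the sequencing-derived record (6,774 nt) annotates only short fragments of it. That difference may reflect ITR sequencing difficulty or a partial deletion.
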