Features (pLannotate 1.2.2; 15 found; start..end, strand, type, name):
      1..141     -  repeat_region  AAV2 ITR: inverted terminal repeat of adeno-associated virus serotype 2 inverted
    917..1057    +  CDS            Fos (fragment): FOS_MOUSE - Experimental evidence at protein level: Swiss-Prot protein existence level 1. Nuclear phosphoprotein which forms a tight but non-covalently linked complex with the JUN/AP-1 transcription factor. On TGF-beta activation, forms a multimeric SMAD3/SMAD4/JUN/FOS complex, at the AP1/SMAD-binding site to regulate TGF-beta-mediated signaling (By similarity). Has a critical function in regulating the development of cells destined to form and maintain the skeleton. It is thought to have an important role in signal transduction, cell proliferation and differentiation. In growing cells, activa
   1833..2780    +  CDS            iRFP713: iRFP713 is a basic (constitutively fluorescent) near ir fluorescent protein published in 2011, derived from Rhodopseudomonas palustris. It has low acid sensitivity. It requires the cofactor biliverdin for fluorescence.
   2862..2882    +  CDS            SV40 NLS: nuclear localization signal of SV40 (simian virus 40) large T antigen
   2887..2913    +  misc_feature   MCS (fragment): pBluescript multiple cloning site
   2913..3501    +  misc_feature   WPRE: woodchuck hepatitis virus posttranscriptional regulatory element
   3533..4009    +  polyA_signal   hGH poly(A) signal: human growth hormone polyadenylation signal
   4049..4189    +  repeat_region  AAV2 ITR: inverted terminal repeat of adeno-associated virus serotype 2 inverted
   4194..4245    -  misc_feature   bom (fragment): basis of mobility region from pBR322
   4264..4644    +  rep_origin     M13 ori (sequence partly withheld): M13 bacteriophage origin of replication; arrow indicates direction of (+) strand synthesis
   4720..4769    -  misc_feature   bom (fragment): basis of mobility region from pBR322
   4871..4906    -  CDS            rop (fragment): Rop protein, which maintains plasmids at low copy number; rop
   5001..5105    +  promoter       AmpR promoter: bla
   5106..5966    +  CDS            AmpR: β-lactamase; bla; confers resistance to ampicillin, carbenicillin, and related antibiotics
   6137..6725    +  rep_origin     ori: high-copy-number ColE1/pMB1/pBR322/pUC origin of replication
>Addgene plasmid #59132 | pOTTC588 - pAAV c-fos Nuc-iRFP | depositor full sequence | sequence record 191210 | pOTTC588 - pAAV c-fos Nuc-iRFP sequence 6786 bps
CCTGCAGGCAGCTGCGCGCTCGCTCGCTCACTGAGGCCGCCCGGGCAAAGCCCGGGCGTCGGGCGACCTT
TGGTCGCCCGGCCTCAGTGAGCGAGCGAGCGCGCAGAGAGGGAGTGGCCAACTCCATCACTAGGGGTTCC
TGCGGCCGCACGCGTAAGCTTTCCTTTAGGAACAGAGGCTTCGAGCCTTTAAGGCTGCGTACTTGCTTCT
CCTAATACCAGAGACTCAAAAAAAAAAAAAAAGTTCCAGATTGCTGGACAATGACCCGGGTCTCATCCCT
TGACCCTGGGAACCGGGTCCACATTGAATCAGGTGCGAATGTTCGCTCGCCTTCTCTGCCTTTCCCGCCT
CCCCTCCCCCGGCCGCGGCCCCGGTTCCCCCCCTGCGCTGCACCCTCAGAGTTGGCTGCAGCCGGCGAGC
TGTTCCCGTCAATCCCTCCCTCCTTTACACAGGATGTCCATATTAGGACATCTGCGTCAGCAGGTTTCCA
CGGCCGGTCCCTGTTGTTCTGGGGGGGGGACCATCTCCGAAATCCTACACGCGGAAGGTCTAGGAGACCC
CCTAAGATCCCAAATGTGAACACTCATAGGTGAAAGATGTATGCCAAGACGGGGGTTGAAAGCCTGGGGC
GTAGAGTTGACGACAGAGCGCCCGCAGAGGGCCTTGGGGCGCGCTTCCCCCCCCTTCCAGTTCCGCCCAG
TGACGTAGGAAGTCCATCCATTCACAGCGCTTCTATAAAGGCGCCAGCTGAGGCGCCTACTACTCCAACC
GCGACTGCAGCGAGCAACTGAGAAGACTGGATAGAGCCGGCGGTTCCGCGAACGAGCAGTGACCGCGCTC
CCACCCAGCTCTGCTCTGCAGCTCCCACCAGTGTCTACCCCTGGACCCCTTGCCGGGCTTTCCCCAAACT
TCGACCATGATGTTCTCGGGTTTCAACGCCGACTACGAGGCGTCATCCTCCCGCTGCAGTAGCGCCTCCC
CGGCCGGGGACAGCCTTTCCTACTACCATTCCCCAGCCGACTCCTTCTCCAGCATGGGCTCTCCTGTCAA
CACACAGGTGAGTTTGGCTTTGTGTAGCCGCCAGGTCCGCGCTGAGGGTCGCCGTGGAGGAGACACTGGG
GTGTGACTCGCAGGGGCGGGGGGGTCTTCCTTTTTCGCTCTGGAGGGAGACTGGCGCGGTCAGAGCAGCC
TTAGCCTGGGAACCCAGGACTTGTCTGAGCGCGTGCACACTTGTCATAGTAAGACTTAGTGACCCCTTCC
CGCGCGGCAGGTTTATTCTGAGTGGCCTGCCTGCATTCTTCTCTCGGCCGACTTGTTTCTGAGATCAGCC
GGGGCCAACAAGTCTCGAGCAAAGAGTCGCTAACTAGAGTTTGGGAGGCGGCAAACCGCGGCAATCCCCC
CTCCCGGGGCAGCCTGGAGCAGGGAGGAGGGAGGAGGGAGGAGGGTGCTGCGGGCGGGTGTGTAAGGCAG
TTTCATTGATAAAAAGCGAGTTCATTCTGGAGACTCCGGAGCAGCGCCTGCGTCAGCGCAGACGTCAGGG
ATATTTATAACAAACCCCCTTTCGAGCGAGTGATGCCGAAGGGATAACGGGAACGCAGCAGTAGGATGGA
GGGGAAAGGCTGCGCTGCGGAATTCAAGGGAGGATATTGGGAGAGCTTTTATCTCCGATGAGGTGCATAC
AGGAAGACATAAGCAGTCTCTGACCGGAATGCTTCTCTCTCCCTGCTTCATGCGACACTAGGGCCACTTG
CTCCACCTGTGTCTGGAACCTCCTCGCTCACCTCCGCTTTCCTCTTTTTGTTTTGTTTCAGGACTTTTGC
GCAGATCTCTCCATGGCTGAAGGATCCGTCGCCAGGCAGCCTGACCTCTTGACCTGCGACGATGAGCCGA
TCCATATCCCCGGTGCCATCCAACCGCATGGACTGCTGCTCGCCCTCGCCGCCGACATGACGATCGTTGC
CGGCAGCGACAACCTTCCCGAACTCACCGGACTGGCGATCGGCGCCCTGATCGGCCGCTCTGCGGCCGAT
GTCTTCGACTCGGAGACGCACAACCGTCTGACGATCGCCTTGGCCGAGCCCGGGGCGGCCGTCGGAGCAC
CGATCACTGTCGGCTTCACGATGCGAAAGGACGCAGGCTTCATCGGCTCCTGGCATCGCCATGATCAGCT
CATCTTCCTCGAGCTCGAGCCTCCCCAGCGGGACGTCGCCGAGCCGCAGGCGTTCTTCCGCCGCACCAAC
AGCGCCATCCGCCGCCTGCAGGCCGCCGAAACCTTGGAAAGCGCCTGCGCCGCCGCGGCGCAAGAGGTGC
GGAAGATTACCGGCTTCGATCGGGTGATGATCTATCGCTTCGCCTCCGACTTCAGCGGCGAAGTGATCGC
AGAGGATCGGTGCGCCGAGGTCGAGTCAAAACTAGGCCTGCACTATCCTGCCTCAACCGTGCCGGCGCAG
GCCCGTCGGCTCTATACCATCAACCCGGTACGGATCATTCCCGATATCAATTATCGGCCGGTGCCGGTCA
CCCCAGACCTCAATCCGGTCACCGGGCGGCCGATTGATCTTAGCTTCGCCATCCTGCGCAGCGTCTCGCC
CGTCCATCTGGAATTCATGCGCAACATAGGCATGCACGGCACGATGTCGATCTCGATTTTGCGCGGCGAG
CGACTGTGGGGATTGATCGTTTGCCATCACCGAACGCCGTACTACGTCGATCTCGATGGCCGCCAAGCCT
GCGAGCTAGTCGCCCAGGTTCTGGCCTGGCAGATCGGCGTGATGGAAGAGTTGTACAAGTCCGGCCTGCG
CAGCCGCGCCGACCCAAAAAAGAAGCGCAAGGTAGACCCCAAGAAGAAGCGCAAGGTAGATCCAAAAAAG
AAGAGAAAGGTATGATAGGAATTCGATATCAAGCTTATCGATAATCAACCTCTGGATTACAAAATTTGTG
AAAGATTGACTGGTATTCTTAACTATGTTGCTCCTTTTACGCTATGTGGATACGCTGCTTTAATGCCTTT
GTATCATGCTATTGCTTCCCGTATGGCTTTCATTTTCTCCTCCTTGTATAAATCCTGGTTGCTGTCTCTT
TATGAGGAGTTGTGGCCCGTTGTCAGGCAACGTGGCGTGGTGTGCACTGTGTTTGCTGACGCAACCCCCA
CTGGTTGGGGCATTGCCACCACCTGTCAGCTCCTTTCCGGGACTTTCGCTTTCCCCCTCCCTATTGCCAC
GGCGGAACTCATCGCCGCCTGCCTTGCCCGCTGCTGGACAGGGGCTCGGCTGTTGGGCACTGACAATTCC
GTGGTGTTGTCGGGGAAATCATCGTCCTTTCCTTGGCTGCTCGCCTGTGTTGCCACCTGGATTCTGCGCG
GGACGTCCTTCTGCTACGTCCCTTCGGCCCTCAATCCAGCGGACCTTCCTTCCCGCGGCCTGCTGCCGGC
TCTGCGGCCTCTTCCGCGTCTTCGCCTTCGCCCTCAGACGAGTCGGATCTCCCTTTGGGCCGCCTCCCCG
CATCGATACCGAGCGCTGCTCGAGAGATCTACGGGTGGCATCCCTGTGACCCCTCCCCAGTGCCTCTCCT
GGCCCTGGAAGTTGCCACTCCAGTGCCCACCAGCCTTGTCCTAATAAAATTAAGTTGCATCATTTTGTCT
GACTAGGTGTCCTTCTATAATATTATGGGGTGGAGGGGGGTGGTATGGAGCAAGGGGCAAGTTGGGAAGA
CAACCTGTAGGGCCTGCGGGGTCTATTGGGAACCAAGCTGGAGTGCAGTGGCACAATCTTGGCTCACTGC
AATCTCCGCCTCCTGGGTTCAAGCGATTCTCCTGCCTCAGCCTCCCGAGTTGTTGGGATTCCAGGCATGC
ATGACCAGGCTCAGCTAATTTTTGTTTTTTTGGTAGAGACGGGGTTTCACCATATTGGCCAGGCTGGTCT
CCAACTCCTAATCTCAGGTGATCTACCCACCTTGGCCTCCCAAATTGCTGGGATTACAGGCGTGAACCAC
TGCTCCCTTCCCTGTCCTTCTGATTTTGTAGGTAACCACGTGCGGACCGAGCGGCCGCAGGAACCCCTAG
TGATGGAGTTGGCCACTCCCTCTCTGCGCGCTCGCTCGCTCACTGAGGCCGGGCGACCAAAGGTCGCCCG
ACGCCCGGGCTTTGCCCGGGCGGCCTCAGTGAGCGAGCGAGCGCGCAGCTGCCTGCAGGGGCGCCTGATG
CGGTATTTTCTCCTTACGCATCTGTGCGGTATTTCACACCGCATA
[142 nt withheld, positions 4246-4387]
C
[141 nt withheld, positions 4389-4529]
CCTTTGACGTTGGAGTCCACGTTCTTT
[37 nt withheld, positions 4557-4593]
ACCCTATCTCGGGCTATTCTTTTGATTTATAAGGGATTTTGCCGATTTCGGCCTATTGGTTAAAAAATGA
GCTGATTTAACAAAAATTTAACGCGAATTTTAACAAAATATTAACGTTTACAATTTTATGGTGCACTCTC
AGTACAATCTGCTCTGATGCCGCATAGTTAAGCCAGCCCCGACACCCGCCAACACCCGCTGACGCGCCCT
GACGGGCTTGTCTGCTCCCGGCATCCGCTTACAGACAAGCTGTGACCGTCTCCGGGAGCTGCATGTGTCA
GAGGTTTTCACCGTCATCACCGAAACGCGCGAGACGAAAGGGCCTCGTGATACGCCTATTTTTATAGGTT
AATGTCATGATAATAATGGTTTCTTAGACGTCAGGTGGCACTTTTCGGGGAAATGTGCGCGGAACCCCTA
TTTGTTTATTTTTCTAAATACATTCAAATATGTATCCGCTCATGAGACAATAACCCTGATAAATGCTTCA
ATAATATTGAAAAAGGAAGAGTATGAGTATTCAACATTTCCGTGTCGCCCTTATTCCCTTTTTTGCGGCA
TTTTGCCTTCCTGTTTTTGCTCACCCAGAAACGCTGGTGAAAGTAAAAGATGCTGAAGATCAGTTGGGTG
CACGAGTGGGTTACATCGAACTGGATCTCAACAGCGGTAAGATCCTTGAGAGTTTTCGCCCCGAAGAACG
TTTTCCAATGATGAGCACTTTTAAAGTTCTGCTATGTGGCGCGGTATTATCCCGTATTGACGCCGGGCAA
GAGCAACTCGGTCGCCGCATACACTATTCTCAGAATGACTTGGTTGAGTACTCACCAGTCACAGAAAAGC
ATCTTACGGATGGCATGACAGTAAGAGAATTATGCAGTGCTGCCATAACCATGAGTGATAACACTGCGGC
CAACTTACTTCTGACAACGATCGGAGGACCGAAGGAGCTAACCGCTTTTTTGCACAACATGGGGGATCAT
GTAACTCGCCTTGATCGTTGGGAACCGGAGCTGAATGAAGCCATACCAAACGACGAGCGTGACACCACGA
TGCCTGTAGCAATGGCAACAACGTTGCGCAAACTATTAACTGGCGAACTACTTACTCTAGCTTCCCGGCA
ACAATTAATAGACTGGATGGAGGCGGATAAAGTTGCAGGACCACTTCTGCGCTCGGCCCTTCCGGCTGGC
TGGTTTATTGCTGATAAATCTGGAGCCGGTGAGCGTGGGTCTCGCGGTATCATTGCAGCACTGGGGCCAG
ATGGTAAGCCCTCCCGTATCGTAGTTATCTACACGACGGGGAGTCAGGCAACTATGGATGAACGAAATAG
ACAGATCGCTGAGATAGGTGCCTCACTGATTAAGCATTGGTAACTGTCAGACCAAGTTTACTCATATATA
CTTTAGATTGATTTAAAACTTCATTTTTAATTTAAAAGGATCTAGGTGAAGATCCTTTTTGATAATCTCA
TGACCAAAATCCCTTAACGTGAGTTTTCGTTCCACTGAGCGTCAGACCCCGTAGAAAAGATCAAAGGATC
TTCTTGAGATCCTTTTTTTCTGCGCGTAATCTGCTGCTTGCAAACAAAAAAACCACCGCTACCAGCGGTG
GTTTGTTTGCCGGATCAAGAGCTACCAACTCTTTTTCCGAAGGTAACTGGCTTCAGCAGAGCGCAGATAC
CAAATACTGTCCTTCTAGTGTAGCCGTAGTTAGGCCACCACTTCAAGAACTCTGTAGCACCGCCTACATA
CCTCGCTCTGCTAATCCTGTTACCAGTGGCTGCTGCCAGTGGCGATAAGTCGTGTCTTACCGGGTTGGAC
TCAAGACGATAGTTACCGGATAAGGCGCAGCGGTCGGGCTGAACGGGGGGTTCGTGCACACAGCCCAGCT
TGGAGCGAACGACCTACACCGAACTGAGATACCTACAGCGTGAGCTATGAGAAAGCGCCACGCTTCCCGA
AGGGAGAAAGGCGGACAGGTATCCGGTAAGCGGCAGGGTCGGAACAGGAGAGCGCACGAGGGAGCTTCCA
GGGGGAAACGCCTGGTATCTTTATAGTCCTGTCGGGTTTCGCCACCTCTGACTTGAGCGTCGATTTTTGT
GATGCTCGTCAGGGGGGCGGAGCCTATGGAAAAACGCCAGCAACGCGGCCTTTTTACGGTTCCTGGCCTT
TTGCTGGCCTTTTGCTCACATGT
