Features (pLannotate 1.2.2; 16 found; start..end, strand, type, name):
    134..161     +  repeat_region  AAV2 ITR (fragment): inverted terminal repeat of adeno-associated virus serotype 2 inverted
    190..217     +  repeat_region  AAV2 ITR (fragment): inverted terminal repeat of adeno-associated virus serotype 2 inverted
   1027..1167    +  CDS            Fos (fragment): FOS_MOUSE - Experimental evidence at protein level: Swiss-Prot protein existence level 1. Nuclear phosphoprotein which forms a tight but non-covalently linked complex with the JUN/AP-1 transcription factor. On TGF-beta activation, forms a multimeric SMAD3/SMAD4/JUN/FOS complex, at the AP1/SMAD-binding site to regulate TGF-beta-mediated signaling (By similarity). Has a critical function in regulating the development of cells destined to form and maintain the skeleton. It is thought to have an important role in signal transduction, cell proliferation and differentiation. In growing cells, activa
   1943..2890    +  CDS            iRFP713: iRFP713 is a basic (constitutively fluorescent) near ir fluorescent protein published in 2011, derived from Rhodopseudomonas palustris. It has low acid sensitivity. It requires the cofactor biliverdin for fluorescence.
   2972..2992    +  CDS            SV40 NLS: nuclear localization signal of SV40 (simian virus 40) large T antigen
   2997..3023    +  misc_feature   MCS (fragment): pBluescript multiple cloning site
   3023..3611    +  misc_feature   WPRE: woodchuck hepatitis virus posttranscriptional regulatory element
   3643..4119    +  polyA_signal   hGH poly(A) signal: human growth hormone polyadenylation signal
   4159..4299    +  repeat_region  AAV2 ITR: inverted terminal repeat of adeno-associated virus serotype 2 inverted
   4304..4355    -  misc_feature   bom (fragment): basis of mobility region from pBR322
   4374..4829    +  rep_origin     f1 ori (sequence partly withheld): f1 bacteriophage origin of replication; arrow indicates direction of (+) strand synthesis
   4830..4879    -  misc_feature   bom (fragment): basis of mobility region from pBR322
   4981..5016    -  CDS            rop (fragment): Rop protein, which maintains plasmids at low copy number; rop
   5111..5215    +  promoter       AmpR promoter: bla
   5216..6076    +  CDS            AmpR: β-lactamase; bla; confers resistance to ampicillin, carbenicillin, and related antibiotics
   6247..61      +  rep_origin     ori (across the origin): high-copy-number ColE1/pMB1/pBR322/pUC origin of replication
>Addgene plasmid #59132 | pOTTC588 - pAAV c-fos Nuc-iRFP | addgene full sequence | sequence record 194625 | Addgene NGS Result
CCACCTCTGACTTGAGCGTCGATTTTTGTGATGCTCGTCAGGGGGGCGGAGCCTATGGAAAAACGCCAGC
AACGCGGCCTTTTTACGGTTCCTGGCCTTTTGCTGGCCTTTTGCTCACATGTCCTGCAGGCAGCTGCGCG
CTCGCTCGCTCACTGAGGCCGCCCGGGCGTCGGGCGACCTTTGGTCGCCCGGCCTCAGTGAGCGAGCGAG
CGCGCAGAGAGGGAGTGGCCAACTCCATCACTAGGGGTTCCTGCGGCCGCACGCGTAAGCTTTCCTTTAG
GAACAGAGGCTTCGAGCCTTTAAGGCTGCGTACTTGCTTCTCCTAATACCAGAGACTCAAAAAAAAAAAA
AAGTTCCAGATTGCTGGACAATGACCCGGGTCTCATCCCTTGACCCTGGGAACCGGGTCCACATTGAATC
AGGTGCGAATGTTCGCTCGCCTTCTCTGCCTTTCCCGCCTCCCCTCCCCCGGCCGCGGCCCCGGTTCCCC
CCCTGCGCTGCACCCTCAGAGTTGGCTGCAGCCGGCGAGCTGTTCCCGTCAATCCCTCCCTCCTTTACAC
AGGATGTCCATATTAGGACATCTGCGTCAGCAGGTTTCCACGGCCGGTCCCTGTTGTTCTGGGGGGGGGA
CCATCTCCGAAATCCTACACGCGGAAGGTCTAGGAGACCCCCTAAGATCCCAAATGTGAACACTCATAGG
TGAAAGATGTATGCCAAGACGGGGGTTGAAAGCCTGGGGCGTAGAGTTGACGACAGAGCGCCCGCAGAGG
GCCTTGGGGCGCGCTTCCCCCCCCTTCCAGTTCCGCCCAGTGACGTAGGAAGTCCATCCATTCACAGCGC
TTCTATAAAGGCGCCAGCTGAGGCGCCTACTACTCCAACCGCGACTGCAGCGAGCAACTGAGAAGACTGG
ATAGAGCCGGCGGTTCCGCGAACGAGCAGTGACCGCGCTCCCACCCAGCTCTGCTCTGCAGCTCCCACCA
GTGTCTACCCCTGGACCCCTTGCCGGGCTTTCCCCAAACTTCGACCATGATGTTCTCGGGTTTCAACGCC
GACTACGAGGCGTCATCCTCCCGCTGCAGTAGCGCCTCCCCGGCCGGGGACAGCCTTTCCTACTACCATT
CCCCAGCCGACTCCTTCTCCAGCATGGGCTCTCCTGTCAACACACAGGTGAGTTTGGCTTTGTGTAGCCG
CCAGGTCCGCGCTGAGGGTCGCCGTGGAGGAGACACTGGGGTGTGACTCGCAGGGGCGGGGGGGTCTTCC
TTTTTCGCTCTGGAGGGAGACTGGCGCGGTCAGAGCAGCCTTAGCCTGGGAACCCAGGACTTGTCTGAGC
GCGTGCACACTTGTCATAGTAAGACTTAGTGACCCCTTCCCGCGCGGCAGGTTTATTCTGAGTGGCCTGC
CTGCATTCTTCTCTCGGCCGACTTGTTTCTGAGATCAGCCGGGGCCAACAAGTCTCGAGCAAAGAGTCGC
TAACTAGAGTTTGGGAGGCGGCAAACCGCGGCAATCCCCCCTCCCGGGGCAGCCTGGAGCAGGGAGGAGG
GAGGAGGGAGGAGGGTGCTGCGGGCGGGTGTGTAAGGCAGTTTCATTGATAAAAAGCGAGTTCATTCTGG
AGACTCCGGAGCAGCGCCTGCGTCAGCGCAGACGTCAGGGATATTTATAACAAACCCCCTTTCGAGCGAG
TGATGCCGAAGGGATAACGGGAACGCAGCAGTAGGATGGAGGGGAAAGGCTGCGCTGCGGAATTCAAGGG
AGGATATTGGGAGAGCTTTTATCTCCGATGAGGTGCATACAGGAAGACATAAGCAGTCTCTGACCGGAAT
GCTTCTCTCTCCCTGCTTCATGCGACACTAGGGCCACTTGCTCCACCTGTGTCTGGAACCTCCTCGCTCA
CCTCCGCTTTCCTCTTTTTGTTTTGTTTCAGGACTTTTGCGCAGATCTCTCCATGGCTGAAGGATCCGTC
GCCAGGCAGCCTGACCTCTTGACCTGCGACGATGAGCCGATCCATATCCCCGGTGCCATCCAACCGCATG
GACTGCTGCTCGCCCTCGCCGCCGACATGACGATCGTTGCCGGCAGCGACAACCTTCCCGAACTCACCGG
ACTGGCGATCGGCGCCCTGATCGGCCGCTCTGCGGCCGATGTCTTCGACTCGGAGACGCACAACCGTCTG
ACGATCGCCTTGGCCGAGCCCGGGGCGGCCGTCGGAGCACCGATCACTGTCGGCTTCACGATGCGAAAGG
ACGCAGGCTTCATCGGCTCCTGGCATCGCCATGATCAGCTCATCTTCCTCGAGCTCGAGCCTCCCCAGCG
GGACGTCGCCGAGCCGCAGGCGTTCTTCCGCCGCACCAACAGCGCCATCCGCCGCCTGCAGGCCGCCGAA
ACCTTGGAAAGCGCCTGCGCCGCCGCGGCGCAAGAGGTGCGGAAGATTACCGGCTTCGATCGGGTGATGA
TCTATCGCTTCGCCTCCGACTTCAGCGGCGAAGTGATCGCAGAGGATCGGTGCGCCGAGGTCGAGTCAAA
ACTAGGCCTGCACTATCCTGCCTCAACCGTGCCGGCGCAGGCCCGTCGGCTCTATACCATCAACCCGGTA
CGGATCATTCCCGATATCAATTATCGGCCGGTGCCGGTCACCCCAGACCTCAATCCGGTCACCGGGCGGC
CGATTGATCTTAGCTTCGCCATCCTGCGCAGCGTCTCGCCCGTCCATCTGGAATTCATGCGCAACATAGG
CATGCACGGCACGATGTCGATCTCGATTTTGCGCGGCGAGCGACTGTGGGGATTGATCGTTTGCCATCAC
CGAACGCCGTACTACGTCGATCTCGATGGCCGCCAAGCCTGCGAGCTAGTCGCCCAGGTTCTGGCCTGGC
AGATCGGCGTGATGGAAGAGTTGTACAAGTCCGGCCTGCGCAGCCGCGCCGACCCAAAAAAGAAGCGCAA
GGTAGACCCCAAGAAGAAGCGCAAGGTAGATCCAAAAAAGAAGAGAAAGGTATGATAGGAATTCGATATC
AAGCTTATCGATAATCAACCTCTGGATTACAAAATTTGTGAAAGATTGACTGGTATTCTTAACTATGTTG
CTCCTTTTACGCTATGTGGATACGCTGCTTTAATGCCTTTGTATCATGCTATTGCTTCCCGTATGGCTTT
CATTTTCTCCTCCTTGTATAAATCCTGGTTGCTGTCTCTTTATGAGGAGTTGTGGCCCGTTGTCAGGCAA
CGTGGCGTGGTGTGCACTGTGTTTGCTGACGCAACCCCCACTGGTTGGGGCATTGCCACCACCTGTCAGC
TCCTTTCCGGAACTTTCGCTTTCCCCCTCCCTATTGCCACGGCGGAACTCATCGCCGCCTGCCTTGCCCG
CTGCTGGACAGGGGCTCGGCTGTTGGGCACTGACAATTCCGTGGTGTTGTCGGGGAAATCATCGTCCTTT
CCTTGGCTGCTCGCCTATGTTGCCACCTGGATTCTGCGCGGGACGTCCTTCTGCTACGTCCCTTCGGCCC
TCAATCCAGCGGACCTTCCTTCCCGCGGCCTGCTGCCGGCTCTGCGGCCTCTTCCGCGTCTTCGCCTTCG
CCCTCAGACGAGTCGGATCTCCCTTTGGGCCGCCTCCCCGCATCGATACCGAGCGCTGCTCGAGAGATCT
ACGGGTGGCATCCCTGTGACCCCTCCCCAGTGCCTCTCCTGGCCCTGGAAGTTGCCACTCCAGTGCCCAC
CAGCCTTGTCCTAATAAAATTAAGTTGCATCATTTTGTCTGACTAGGTGTCCTTCTATAATATTATGGGG
TGGAGGGGGGTGGTATGGAGCAAGGGGCAAGTTGGGAAGACAACCTGTAGGGCCTGCGGGGTCTATTGGG
AACCAAGCTGGAGTGCAGTGGCACAATCTTGGCTCACTGCAATCTCCGCCTCCTGGGTTCAAGCGATTCT
CCTGCCTCAGCCTCCCGAGTTGTTGGGATTCCAGGCATGCATGACCAGGCTCAGCTAATTTTTGTTTTTT
TGGTAGAGACGGGGTTTCACCATATTGGCCAGGCTGGTCTCCAACTCCTAATCTCAGGTGATCTACCCAC
CTTGGCCTCCCAAATTGCTGGGATTACAGGCGTGAACCACTGCTCCCTTCCCTGTCCTTCTGATTTTGTA
GGTAACCACGTGCGGACCGAGCGGCCGCAGGAACCCCTAGTGATGGAGTTGGCCACTCCCTCTCTGCGCG
CTCGCTCGCTCACTGAGGCCGGGCGACCAAAGGTCGCCCGACGCCCGGGCTTTGCCCGGGCGGCCTCAGT
GAGCGAGCGAGCGCGCAGCTGCCTGCAGGGGCGCCTGATGCGGTATTTTCTCCTTACGCATCTGTGCGGT
ATTTCACACCGCATA
[95 nt withheld, positions 4356-4450]
T
[46 nt withheld, positions 4452-4497]
C
[141 nt withheld, positions 4499-4639]
CCTTTGACGTTGGAGTCCACGTTCTTT
[37 nt withheld, positions 4667-4703]
ACTCTATCTCGGGCTATTCTTTTGATTTATAAGGGATTTTGCCGATTTCGGTCTATTGGTTAAAAAATGA
GCTGATTTAACAAAAATTTAACGCGAATTTTAACAAAATATTAACGTTTACAATTTTATGGTGCACTCTC
AGTACAATCTGCTCTGATGCCGCATAGTTAAGCCAGCCCCGACACCCGCCAACACCCGCTGACGCGCCCT
GACGGGCTTGTCTGCTCCCGGCATCCGCTTACAGACAAGCTGTGACCGTCTCCGGGAGCTGCATGTGTCA
GAGGTTTTCACCGTCATCACCGAAACGCGCGAGACGAAAGGGCCTCGTGATACGCCTATTTTTATAGGTT
AATGTCATGATAATAATGGTTTCTTAGACGTCAGGTGGCACTTTTCGGGGAAATGTGCGCGGAACCCCTA
TTTGTTTATTTTTCTAAATACATTCAAATATGTATCCGCTCATGAGACAATAACCCTGATAAATGCTTCA
ATAATATTGAAAAAGGAAGAGTATGAGTATTCAACATTTCCGTGTCGCCCTTATTCCCTTTTTTGCGGCA
TTTTGCCTTCCTGTTTTTGCTCACCCAGAAACGCTGGTGAAAGTAAAAGATGCTGAAGATCAGTTGGGTG
CACGAGTGGGTTACATCGAACTGGATCTCAACAGCGGTAAGATCCTTGAGAGTTTTCGCCCCGAAGAACG
TTTTCCAATGATGAGCACTTTTAAAGTTCTGCTATGTGGCGCGGTATTATCCCGTATTGACGCCGGGCAA
GAGCAACTCGGTCGCCGCATACACTATTCTCAGAATGACTTGGTTGAGTACTCACCAGTCACAGAAAAGC
ATCTTACGGATGGCATGACAGTAAGAGAATTATGCAGTGCTGCCATAACCATGAGTGATAACACTGCGGC
CAACTTACTTCTGACAACGATCGGAGGACCGAAGGAGCTAACCGCTTTTTTGCACAACATGGGGGATCAT
GTAACTCGCCTTGATCGTTGGGAACCGGAGCTGAATGAAGCCATACCAAACGACGAGCGTGACACCACGA
TGCCTGTAGCAATGGCAACAACGTTGCGCAAACTATTAACTGGCGAACTACTTACTCTAGCTTCCCGGCA
ACAATTAATAGACTGGATGGAGGCGGATAAAGTTGCAGGACCACTTCTGCGCTCGGCCCTTCCGGCTGGC
TGGTTTATTGCTGATAAATCTGGAGCCGGTGAGCGTGGGTCTCGCGGTATCATTGCAGCACTGGGGCCAG
ATGGTAAGCCCTCCCGTATCGTAGTTATCTACACGACGGGGAGTCAGGCAACTATGGATGAACGAAATAG
ACAGATCGCTGAGATAGGTGCCTCACTGATTAAGCATTGGTAACTGTCAGACCAAGTTTACTCATATATA
CTTTAGATTGATTTAAAACTTCATTTTTAATTTAAAAGGATCTAGGTGAAGATCCTTTTTGATAATCTCA
TGACCAAAATCCCTTAACGTGAGTTTTCGTTCCACTGAGCGTCAGACCCCGTAGAAAAGATCAAAGGATC
TTCTTGAGATCCTTTTTTTCTGCGCGTAATCTGCTGCTTGCAAACAAAAAAACCACCGCTACCAGCGGTG
GTTTGTTTGCCGGATCAAGAGCTACCAACTCTTTTTCCGAAGGTAACTGGCTTCAGCAGAGCGCAGATAC
CAAATACTGTTCTTCTAGTGTAGCCGTAGTTAGGCCACCACTTCAAGAACTCTGTAGCACCGCCTACATA
CCTCGCTCTGCTAATCCTGTTACCAGTGGCTGCTGCCAGTGGCGATAAGTCGTGTCTTACCGGGTTGGAC
TCAAGACGATAGTTACCGGATAAGGCGCAGCGGTCGGGCTGAACGGGGGGTTCGTGCACACAGCCCAGCT
TGGAGCGAACGACCTACACCGAACTGAGATACCTACAGCGTGAGCTATGAGAAAGCGCCACGCTTCCCGA
AGGGAGAAAGGCGGACAGGTATCCGGTAAGCGGCAGGGTCGGAACAGGAGAGCGCACGAGGGAGCTTCCA
GGGGGAAACGCCTGGTATCTTTATAGTCCTGTCGGGTTTCG
